Addgene plasmid #47237: TAL3518
Depositing lab: Keith Joung. Depositing organization: Massachusetts General Hospital. Publication: Targeted gene disruption in somatic zebrafish cells using engineered TALENs. Sander JD, Cade L, Khayter C, Reyon D, Peterson RT, Joung JK, Yeh JR. Nat Biotechnol. 2011 Aug 5;29(8):697-8. doi: 10.1038/nbt.1934. PubMed 21822241.
Backbone
  Vector backbone: JDS74
  Backbone manufacturer: Addgene plasmid #32288
  Backbone size w/o insert (bp): 6447
  Vector type: Mammalian Expression ; T7
Growth in bacteria
  Bacterial resistance: Ampicillin, 100 μg/mL
  Growth temperature: 37°C
  Growth strain: XL1 Blue
  Copy number: High Copy
Gene/Insert
  Gene/Insert name: ZebrafishCommunity-prp19-left (alt name: prp19)
  Species: D. rerio (zebrafish)
  Insert size (bp): 1430
  Promoter: CMV
  Tag / fusion protein: 3X Flag (N terminal on backbone); WT FOKI (C terminal on backbone)
  Cloning method: Restriction Enzyme; 5′ cloning site BsmBI (destroyed during cloning); 3′ cloning site BsmBI (destroyed during cloning)
  Sequencing primers: 5′ CMV-F; 3′ BGH-rev
Terms and licenses: Academic/Nonprofit Terms; Industry Terms: Not Available to Industry
Depositor comments: Target binding site: TTCCAGTTTCAAACGAAG It is strongly recommended that users perform a diagnostic digest to verify this plasmid prior to use. For example, a double digest of the plasmid with BamHI and KpnI should result in two bands at 2.3kb and 5.8kb.
How to cite: TAL3518 was a gift from Keith Joung (Addgene plasmid # 47237 ; http://n2t.net/addgene:47237 ; RRID:Addgene_47237)
