[The description below was written by a language model from this plasmid's Addgene catalogue record.]
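Description:
TAL3518 is a TALEN expression plasmid built on the JDS74 backbone, a roughly 6.4 kb vector classed as a mammalian expression/T7 vector. It is maintained as a high-copy plasmid in E. coli under ampicillin selection. The record does not include a feature table, so details such as the origin of replication or polyadenylation signal are not explicitly listed, although the use of a BGH reverse sequencing primer suggests a BGH terminator region downstream of the coding sequence.

The insert, about 1.4 kb, is an engineered TAL effector repeat array designated ZebrafishCommunity-prp19-left, designed to recognise a defined binding site in the zebrafish (D. rerio) prp19 gene. It was cloned into the backbone through BsmBI sites that were destroyed in the process. BsmBI is a type IIS enzyme, which allows the array to be dropped in frame between backbone-encoded sequences. The resulting open reading frame carries an N-terminal 3X FLAG tag for detection and a C-terminal wild-type FokI nuclease domain, both supplied by the backbone. Expression is driven by the CMV promoter in mammalian cells, while the T7 designation indicates that the construct can also serve as a template for in vitro transcription, the usual route for producing TALEN mRNA for embryo injection.

Because FokI cleaves as a dimer, this "left" monomer is intended to be used with a matching "right" TALEN that binds the opposite strand across a spacer. Together they create a double-strand break at the prp19 locus, whose error-prone repair yields targeted gene disruption in zebrafish. The partner plasmid is not identified in this record.
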