>Addgene plasmid #47237 | TAL3518 | depositor partial sequence | sequence record 67324 | Insert sequence
ATGGACTACAAAGACCATGACGGTGATTATAAAGATCATGACATCGATTACAAGGATGACGATGACAAGA
TGGCCCCCAAGAAGAAGAGGAAGGTGGGCATTCACCGCGGGGTACCTATGGTGGACTTGAGGACACTCGG
TTATTCGCAACAGCAACAGGAGAAAATCAAGCCTAAGGTCAGGAGCACCGTCGCGCAACACCACGAGGCG
CTTGTGGGGCATGGCTTCACTCATGCGCATATTGTCGCGCTTTCACAGCACCCTGCGGCGCTTGGGACGG
TGGCTGTCAAATACCAAGATATGATTGCGGCCCTGCCCGAAGCCACGCACGAGGCAATTGTAGGGGTCGG
TAAACAGTGGTCGGGAGCGCGAGCACTTGAGGCGCTGCTGACTGTGGCGGGTGAGCTTAGGGGGCCTCCG
CTCCAGCTCGACACCGGGCAGCTGCTGAAGATCGCGAAGAGAGGGGGAGTAACAGCGGTAGAGGCAGTGC
ACGCCTGGCGCAATGCGCTCACCGGGGCCCCCTTGAACCTGACCCCAGACCAGGTAGTCGCAATCGCGTC
AAACGGAGGGGGAAAGCAAGCCCTGGAAACCGTGCAAAGGTTGTTGCCGGTCCTTTGTCAAGACCACGGC
CTTACACCGGAGCAAGTCGTGGCCATTGCATCCCACGACGGTGGCAAACAGGCTCTTGAGACGGTTCAGA
GACTTCTCCCAGTTCTCTGTCAAGCCCACGGGCTGACTCCCGATCAAGTTGTAGCGATTGCGTCGCATGA
CGGAGGGAAACAAGCATTGGAGACTGTCCAACGGCTCCTTCCCGTGTTGTGTCAAGCCCACGGTTTGACG
CCTGCACAAGTGGTCGCCATCGCCTCCAATATTGGCGGTAAGCAGGCGCTGGAAACAGTACAGCGCCTGC
TGCCTGTACTGTGCCAGGATCATGGACTGACCCCAGACCAGGTAGTCGCAATCGCGAACAATAATGGGGG
AAAGCAAGCCCTGGAAACCGTGCAAAGGTTGTTGCCGGTCCTTTGTCAAGACCACGGCCTTACACCGGAG
CAAGTCGTGGCCATTGCAAGCAATGGGGGTGGCAAACAGGCTCTTGAGACGGTTCAGAGACTTCTCCCAG
TTCTCTGTCAAGCCCACGGGCTGACTCCCGATCAAGTTGTAGCGATTGCGTCCAACGGTGGAGGGAAACA
AGCATTGGAGACTGTCCAACGGCTCCTTCCCGTGTTGTGTCAAGCCCACGGTTTGACGCCTGCACAAGTG
GTCGCCATCGCCTCGAATGGCGGCGGTAAGCAGGCGCTGGAAACAGTACAGCGCCTGCTGCCTGTACTGT
GCCAGGATCATGGACTGACCCCAGACCAGGTAGTCGCAATCGCGTCACATGACGGGGGAAAGCAAGCCCT
GGAAACCGTGCAAAGGTTGTTGCCGGTCCTTTGTCAAGACCACGGCCTTACACCGGAGCAAGTCGTGGCC
ATTGCAAGCAACATCGGTGGCAAACAGGCTCTTGAGACGGTTCAGAGACTTCTCCCAGTTCTCTGTCAAG
CCCACGGGCTGACTCCCGATCAAGTTGTAGCGATTGCGTCGAACATTGGAGGGAAACAAGCATTGGAGAC
TGTCCAACGGCTCCTTCCCGTGTTGTGTCAAGCCCACGGTTTGACGCCTGCACAAGTGGTCGCCATCGCC
TCCAATATTGGCGGTAAGCAGGCGCTGGAAACAGTACAGCGCCTGCTGCCTGTACTGTGCCAGGATCATG
GACTGACCCCAGACCAGGTAGTCGCAATCGCGTCACATGACGGGGGAAAGCAAGCCCTGGAAACCGTGCA
AAGGTTGTTGCCGGTCCTTTGTCAAGACCACGGCCTTACACCGGAGCAAGTCGTGGCCATTGCAAATAAT
AACGGTGGCAAACAGGCTCTTGAGACGGTTCAGAGACTTCTCCCAGTTCTCTGTCAAGCCCACGGGCTGA
CTCCCGATCAAGTTGTAGCGATTGCGTCGAACATTGGAGGGAAACAAGCATTGGAGACTGTCCAACGGCT
CCTTCCCGTGTTGTGTCAAGCCCACGGTTTGACGCCTGCACAAGTGGTCGCCATCGCCTCCAATATTGGC
GGTAAGCAGGCGCTGGAAACAGTACAGCGCCTGCTGCCTGTACTGTGCCAGGATCATGGACTGACACCCG
AACAGGTGGTCGCCATTGCTAATAATAACGGAGGACGGCCAGCCTTGGAG
