>Addgene plasmid #47237 | TAL3518 | addgene partial sequence | sequence record 69211 | JDS-TALEN-F 5'-TAGGGGTCGGTAAACAGTGG-3'
GCGGGTGAGCTTAGGGGGCCTCCGCTCCAGCTCGACACCGGGCAGCTGCTGAAGATCGCGAAGAGAGGGG
GAGTAACAGCGGTAGAGGCAGTGCACGCCTGGCGCAATGCGCTCACCGGGGCCCCCTTGAACCTGACCCC
AGACCAGGTAGTCGCAATCGCGTCAAACGGAGGGGGAAAGCAAGCCCTGGAAACCGTGCAAAGGTTGTTG
CCGGTCCTTTGTCAAGACCACGGCCTTACACCGGAGCAAGTCGTGGCCATTGCATCCCACGACGGTGGCA
AACAGGCTCTTGAGACGGTTCAGAGACTTCTCCCAGTTCTCTGTCAAGCCCACGGGCTGACTCCCGATCA
AGTTGTAGCGATTGCGTCGCATGACGGAGGGAAACAAGCATTGGAGACTGTCCAACGGCTCCTTCCCGTG
TTGTGTCAAGCCCACGGTTTGACGCCTGCACAAGTGGTCGCCATCGCCTCCAATATTGGCGGTAAGCAGG
CGCTGGAAACAGTACAGCGCCTGCTGCCTGTACTGTGCCAGGATCATGGACTGACCCCAGACCAGGTAGT
CGCAATCGCGAACAATAATGGGGGAAAGCAAGCCCTGGAAACCGTGCAAAGGTTGTTGCCGGTCCTTTGT
CAAGACCACGGCCTTACACCGGAGCAAGTCGTGGCCATTGCAAGCAATGGGGGTGGCAAACAGGCTCTTG
AGACGGTTCAGAGACTTCTCCCAGTTCTCTGTCAAGCCCACGGGCTGACTCCCGATCAAGTTGTAGCGAT
TGCGTCCAACGGTGGAGGGAAACAAGCATTGGAGACTGTCCAACGGCTCCTTCCCGTGTTGTGTCAAGCC
CACGGTTTGACGCCTGCACAAGTGGTCGCCATCGCCTC
